Addgene plasmid #106374: pRV-RB
Purpose: creating stable line with RFP and BSD resistance
Depositing lab: Tong-Chuan He. Depositing organization: University of Chicago. Publication: Characterization of retroviral infectivity and superinfection resistance during retrovirus-mediated transduction of mammalian cells. Liao J, Wei Q, Fan J, Zou Y, Song D, Liu J, Liu F, Ma C, Hu X, Li L, Yu Y, Qu X, Chen L, Yu X, Zhang Z, Zhao C, Zeng Z, Zhang R, Yan S, Wu T, Wu X, Shu Y, Lei J, Li Y, Zhang W, Wang J, Reid RR, Lee MJ, Huang W, Wolf JM, He TC, Wang J. Gene Ther. 2017 Jun;24(6):333-341. doi: 10.1038/gt.2017.24. Epub 2017 May 4. PubMed 28387759.
Backbone
  Vector backbone: MSCV-based, pSEB
  Backbone manufacturer: homemade, PMID: 17449199
  Backbone size w/o insert (bp): 6500
  Vector type: Mammalian Expression, Retroviral
  Selectable markers: Blasticidin
Growth in bacteria
  Bacterial resistance: Ampicillin, 100 μg/mL
  Growth temperature: 37°C
  Growth strain: NEB Stable
  Copy number: Unknown
Gene/Insert
  Gene/Insert name: mRFP and blasticidin resistance gene (alt names: monomeric RFP; BSD)
  Cloning method: Restriction Enzyme; 5′ cloning site unknown (unknown if destroyed); 3′ cloning site unknown (unknown if destroyed)
Terms and licenses: Academic/Nonprofit Terms; Industry Terms: Not Available to Industry
How to cite: pRV-RB was a gift from Tong-Chuan He (Addgene plasmid # 106374 ; http://n2t.net/addgene:106374 ; RRID:Addgene_106374)
