[The description below was written by a language model from this plasmid's Addgene catalogue record and pLannotate feature annotations shown in this document.]
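Description:
pRV-RB is an MSCV-based gammaretroviral expression vector built on the homemade pSEB backbone and intended for making stable mammalian cell lines that carry both a red fluorescent marker and blasticidin resistance. The sequenced plasmid is about 6.8 kb. In bacteria it is maintained through a high-copy ColE1/pUC-type origin and an ampicillin resistance gene (β-lactamase with its own promoter). The remaining bacterial annotations (lac promoter/operator and fragments of lacI, lacZα, rop, bom and TcR) are short remnants of earlier cloning vectors rather than functional units.

The retroviral cassette is bounded by murine embryonic stem cell virus 5′ and 3′ LTRs, with the 5′ LTR spanning the plasmid origin. Downstream of the 5′ LTR lie the MESV Ψ packaging signal and a truncated MMLV gag segment lacking its start codon, which together support efficient encapsidation of the genomic RNA when gag, pol and env are supplied in trans by a packaging cell line. The blasticidin S deaminase (BSD) coding sequence follows directly after this region with no separate promoter annotated, so it is presumably expressed from the LTR-driven transcript. An internal composite promoter, made of the human EF-1α core promoter joined to a truncated HTLV-1 LTR segment, then precedes mammalian codon-optimised mRFP1. A short 3xFLAG fragment is annotated just after mRFP1, though the record does not indicate whether it is in frame or functional.

After packaging and infection, the integrated provirus allows transduced cells to be selected with blasticidin and followed by red fluorescence. The associated publication concerns retroviral infectivity and superinfection resistance during transduction of mammalian cells.
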