Features (pLannotate 1.2.2; 21 found; start..end, strand, type, name):
     73..414     +  misc_feature   MESV Ψ: packaging signal of murine embryonic stem cell virus
    481..897     +  CDS            gag (truncated): truncated Moloney murine leukemia virus (MMLV) gag gene lacking the start codon
    908..1306    +  CDS            BSD: blasticidin S deaminase; Aspergillus terreus BSD; confers resistance to blasticidin
   1340..1551    +  promoter       EF-1α core promoter: core promoter for human elongation factor EF-1α
   1568..1836    +  LTR            5' LTR (truncated): truncated 5' long terminal repeat (LTR) from human T-cell leukemia virus (HTLV) type 1
   1879..2556    +  CDS            mRFP1: monomeric derivative of DsRed (Campbell et al., 2002) mammalian codon-optimized
   2590..2615    +  CDS            3xFLAG (fragment): three tandem FLAG® epitope tags
   2676..3190    +  LTR            3' LTR: 3' long terminal repeat from murine embryonic stem cell virus
   3352..3368    -  protein_bind   lac operator: The lac repressor binds to the lac operator to inhibit transcription in E. coli. This inhibition can be relieved by adding lactose or isopropyl-β-D-thiogalactopyranoside (IPTG). lac repressor encoded by lacI
   3376..3406    -  promoter       lac promoter: promoter for the E. coli lac operon
   3421..3442    -  protein_bind   CAP binding site: CAP binding activates transcription in the presence of cAMP. E. coli catabolite activator protein
   3455..3547    -  CDS            lacI (fragment): lac repressor; lacI; The lac repressor binds to the lac operator to inhibit transcription in E. coli. This inhibition can be relieved by adding lactose or isopropyl-β-D-thiogalactopyranoside (IPTG).
   3730..4318    -  rep_origin     ori: high-copy-number ColE1/pMB1/pBR322/pUC origin of replication
   4489..5349    -  CDS            AmpR: β-lactamase; bla; confers resistance to ampicillin, carbenicillin, and related antibiotics
   5350..5454    -  promoter       AmpR promoter: bla
   5549..5584    +  CDS            rop (fragment): Rop protein, which maintains plasmids at low copy number; rop
   5686..5785    +  misc_feature   bom (fragment): basis of mobility region from pBR322
   5791..5940    -  CDS            lacZα (fragment): LacZα fragment of β-galactosidase; lacZ fragment
   5940..6141    -  CDS            TcR (fragment): tetracycline efflux protein; tet; confers resistance to tetracycline
   6142..6240    +  CDS            env (fragment): murine leukemia virus gPr80 envelope polyprotein precursor; env; proteolytically cleaved into gp70SU and p15TM subunits
   6282..9       +  LTR            5' LTR (across the origin): 5' long terminal repeat from murine embryonic stem cell virus
>Addgene plasmid #106374 | pRV-RB | addgene full sequence | sequence record 203918 | Addgene NGS Result
TCTTTCATTTGGAGGTTCCACCGAGATTTGGAGACCCCTGCCCAGGGACCACCGACCCCCCCGCCGGGAG
GTAAGCTGGCCAGCGGTCGTTTCGTGTCTGTCTCTGTCTTTGTGCGTGTTTGTGCCGGCATCTAATGTTT
GCGCCTGCGTCTGTACTAGTTAGCTAACTAGCTCTGTATCTGGCGGACCCGTGGTGGAACTGACGAGTTC
TGAACACCCGGCCGCAACCCTGGGAGACGTCCCAGGGACTTTGGGGGCCGTTTTTGTGGCCCGACCTGAG
GAAGGGAGTCGATGTGGAATCCGACCCCGTCAGGATATGTGGTTCTGGTAGGAGACGAGAACCTAAAACA
GTTCCCGCCTCCGTCTGAATTTTTGCTTTCGGTTTGGAACCGAAGCCGCGCGTCTTGTCTGCTGCAGCGC
TGCAGCATCGTTCTGTGTTGTCTCTGTCTGACTGTGTTTCTGTATTTGTCTGAAAATTAGGGCCAGACTG
TTACCACTCCCTTAAGTTTGACCTTAGGTCACTGGAAAGATGTCGAGCGGATCGCTCACAACCAGTCGGT
AGATGTCAAGAAGAGACGTTGGGTTACCTTCTGCTCTGCAGAATGGCCAACCTTTAACGTCGGATGGCCG
CGAGACGGCACCTTTAACCGAGACCTCATCACCCAGGTTAAGATCAAGGTCTTTTCACCTGGCCCGCATG
GACACCCAGACCAGGTCCCCTACATCGTGACCTGGGAAGCCTTGGCTTTTGACCCCCCTCCCTGGGTCAA
GCCCTTTGTACACCCTAAGCCTCCGCCTCCTCTTCCTCCATCCGCCCCGTCTCTCCCCCTTGAACCTCCT
CGTTCGACCCCGCCTCGATCCTCCCTTTATCCAGCCCTCACTCCTTCTCTAGGCGCCGGAATTCACCATG
GCCAAGCCTTTGTCTCAAGAAGAATCCACCCTCATTGAAAGAGCAACGGCTACAATCAACAGCATCCCCA
TCTCTGAAGACTACAGCGTCGCCAGCGCAGCTCTCTCTAGCGACGGCCGCATCTTCACTGGTGTCAATGT
ATATCATTTTACTGGGGGACCTTGTGCAGAACTCGTGGTGCTGGGCACTGCTGCTGCTGCGGCAGCTGGC
AACCTGACTTGTATCGTCGCGATCGGAAATGAGAACAGGGGCATCTTGAGCCCCTGCGGACGGTGCCGAC
AGGTGCTTCTCGATCTGCATCCTGGGATCAAAGCCATAGTGAAGGACAGTGATGGACAGCCGACGGCAGT
TGGGATTCGTGAATTGCTGCCCTCTGGTTATGTGTGGGAGGGCTAAGTTTAAACATGCAGCGCTCCGGTG
CCCGTCAGTGGGCAGAGCGCACATCGCCCACAGTCCCCGAGAAGTTGGGGGGAGGGGTCGGCAATTGAAC
CGGTGCCTAGAGAAGGTGGCGCGGGGTAAACTGGGAAAGTGATGTCGTGTACTGGCTCCGCCTTTTTCCC
GAGGGTGGGGGAGAACCGTATATAAGTGCAGTAGTCGCCGTGAACGTTCTTTTTCGCAACGGGTTTGCCG
CCAGAACACAGCTGAAGCTAGCTTCGAGGGGCTCGCATCTCTCCTTCACGCGCCCGCCGCCCTACCTGAG
GCCGCCATCCACGCCGGTTGAGTCGCGTTCTGCCGCCTCCCGCCTGTGGTGCCTCCTGAACTGCGTCCGC
CGTCTAGGTAAGTTTAAAGCTCAGGTCGAGACCGGGCCTTTGTCCGGCGCTCCCTTGGAGCCTACCTAGA
CTCAGCCGGCTCTCCACGCTTTGCCTGACCCTGCTTGCTCAACTCTACGTCTTTGTTTCGTTTTCTGTTC
TGCGCCGTTACAGATCCAAGCTGTGACCGGCGCCTACATCGATCCGCGGAGATCCACCATGGCCTCCTCC
GAGGACGTCATCAAGGAGTTCATGCGCTTCAAGGTGCGCATGGAGGGCTCCGTGAACGGCCACGAGTTCG
AGATCGAGGGCGAGGGCGAGGGCCGCCCCTACGAGGGCACCCAGACCGCCAAGCTGAAGGTGACCAAGGG
CGGCCCCCTGCCCTTCGCCTGGGACATCCTGTCCCCTCAGTTCCAGTACGGCTCCAAGGCCTACGTGAAG
CACCCCGCCGACATCCCCGACTACTTGAAGCTGTCCTTCCCCGAGGGCTTCAAGTGGGAGCGCGTGATGA
ACTTCGAGGACGGCGGCGTGGTGACCGTGACCCAGGACTCCTCCCTGCAGGACGGCGAGTTCATCTACAA
GGTGAAGCTGCGCGGCACCAACTTCCCCTCCGACGGCCCCGTAATGCAGAAGAAGACCATGGGCTGGGAG
GCCTCCACCGAGCGGATGTACCCCGAGGACGGCGCCCTGAAGGGCGAGATCAAGATGAGGCTGAAGCTGA
AGGACGGCGGCCACTACGACGCCGAGGTCAAGACCACCTACATGGCCAAGAAGCCCGTGCAGCTGCCCGG
CGCCTACAAGACCGACATCAAGCTGGACATCACCTCCCACAACGAGGACTACACCATCGTGGAACAGTAC
GAGCGCGCCGAGGGCCGCCACTCCACCGGCGCCTAAGTCGACGGATCCACGCGTGGGCCCGGAGGCGGCG
ATTACAAGGATGACGACGATAAGATATGAATTCTTAATTAACGATAAAATAAAAGATTTTATTTAGTCTC
CAGAAAAAGGGGGGAATGAAAGACCCCACCTGTAGGTTTGGCAAGCTAGCTTAAGTAACGCCATTTTGCA
AGGCATGGAAAATACATAACTGAGAATAGAGAAGTTCAGATCAAGGTTAGGAACAGAGAGACAGCAGAAT
ATGGGCCAAACAGGATATCTGTGGTAAGCAGTTCCTGCCCCGGCTCAGGGCCAAGAACAGATGGTCCCCA
GATGCGGTCCCGCCCTCAGCAGTTTCTAGAGAACCATCAGATGTTTCCAGGGTGCCCCAAGGACCTGAAA
TGACCCTGTGCCTTATTTGAACTAACCAATCAGTTCGCTTCTCGCTTCTGTTCGCGCGCTTCTGCTCCCC
GAGCTCAATAAAAGAGCCCACAACCCCTCACTCGGCGCGCCAGTCCTCCGATAGACTGCGTCGCCCGGGT
ACCCGTGTATCCAATAAACCCTCTTGCAGTTGCATCCGACTTGTGGTCTCGCTGTTCCTTGGGAGGGTCT
CCTCTGAGTGATTGACTACCCGTCAGCGGGGGTCTTTCATGGGTAACAGTTTCTTGAAGTTGGAGAACAA
CATTCTGAGGGTAGGAGTCGAATATTAAGTAATCCTGACTCAATTAGCCACTGTTTTGAATCCACATACT
CCAATACTCCTGAAATAGTTCATTATGGACAGCGCAGAAAGAGCTGGGGAGAATTGTGAAATTGTTATCC
GCTCACAATTCCACACAACATACGAGCCGGAAGCATAAAGTGTAAAGCCTGGGGTGCCTAATGAGTGAGC
TAACTCACATTAATTGCGTTGCGCTCACTGCCCGCTTTCCAGTCGGGAAACCTGTCGTGCCAGCTGCATT
AATGAATCGGCCAACGCGCGGGGAGAGGCGGTTTGCGTATTGGGCGCTCTTCCGCTTCCTCGCTCACTGA
CTCGCTGCGCTCGGTCGTTCGGCTGCGGCGAGCGGTATCAGCTCACTCAAAGGCGGTAATACGGTTATCC
ACAGAATCAGGGGATAACGCAGGAAAGAACATGTGAGCAAAAGGCCAGCAAAAGGCCAGGAACCGTAAAA
AGGCCGCGTTGCTGGCGTTTTTCCATAGGCTCCGCCCCCCTGACGAGCATCACAAAAATCGACGCTCAAG
TCAGAGGTGGCGAAACCCGACAGGACTATAAAGATACCAGGCGTTTCCCCCTGGAAGCTCCCTCGTGCGC
TCTCCTGTTCCGACCCTGCCGCTTACCGGATACCTGTCCGCCTTTCTCCCTTCGGGAAGCGTGGCGCTTT
CTCATAGCTCACGCTGTAGGTATCTCAGTTCGGTGTAGGTCGTTCGCTCCAAGCTGGGCTGTGTGCACGA
ACCCCCCGTTCAGCCCGACCGCTGCGCCTTATCCGGTAACTATCGTCTTGAGTCCAACCCGGTAAGACAC
GACTTATCGCCACTGGCAGCAGCCACTGGTAACAGGATTAGCAGAGCGAGGTATGTAGGCGGTGCTACAG
AGTTCTTGAAGTGGTGGCCTAACTACGGCTACACTAGAAGAACAGTATTTGGTATCTGCGCTCTGCTGAA
GCCAGTTACCTTCGGAAAAAGAGTTGGTAGCTCTTGATCCGGCAAACAAACCACCGCTGGTAGCGGTGGT
TTTTTTGTTTGCAAGCAGCAGATTACGCGCAGAAAAAAAGGATCTCAAGAAGATCCTTTGATCTTTTCTA
CGGGGTCTGACGCTCAGTGGAACGAAAACTCACGTTAAGGGATTTTGGTCATGAGATTATCAAAAAGGAT
CTTCACCTAGATCCTTTTAAATTAAAAATGAAGTTTTAAATCAATCTAAAGTATATATGAGTAAACTTGG
TCTGACAGTTACCAATGCTTAATCAGTGAGGCACCTATCTCAGCGATCTGTCTATTTCGTTCATCCATAG
TTGCCTGACTCCCCGTCGTGTAGATAACTACGATACGGGAGGGCTTACCATCTGGCCCCAGTGCTGCAAT
GATACCGCGAGACCCACGCTCACCGGCTCCAGATTTATCAGCAATAAACCAGCCAGCCGGAAGGGCCGAG
CGCAGAAGTGGTCCTGCAACTTTATCCGCCTCCATCCAGTCTATTAATTGTTGCCGGGAAGCTAGAGTAA
GTAGTTCGCCAGTTAATAGTTTGCGCAACGTTGTTGCCATTGCTACAGGCATCGTGGTGTCACGCTCGTC
GTTTGGTATGGCTTCATTCAGCTCCGGTTCCCAACGATCAAGGCGAGTTACATGATCCCCCATGTTGTGC
AAAAAAGCGGTTAGCTCCTTCGGTCCTCCGATCGTTGTCAGAAGTAAGTTGGCCGCAGTGTTATCACTCA
TGGTTATGGCAGCACTGCATAATTCTCTTACTGTCATGCCATCCGTAAGATGCTTTTCTGTGACTGGTGA
GTACTCAACCAAGTCATTCTGAGAATAGTGTATGCGGCGACCGAGTTGCTCTTGCCCGGCGTCAATACGG
GATAATACCGCGCCACATAGCAGAACTTTAAAAGTGCTCATCATTGGAAAACGTTCTTCGGGGCGAAAAC
TCTCAAGGATCTTACCGCTGTTGAGATCCAGTTCGATGTAACCCACTCGTGCACCCAACTGATCTTCAGC
ATCTTTTACTTTCACCAGCGTTTCTGGGTGAGCAAAAACAGGAAGGCAAAATGCCGCAAAAAAGGGAATA
AGGGCGACACGGAAATGTTGAATACTCATACTCTTCCTTTTTCAATATTATTGAAGCATTTATCAGGGTT
ATTGTCTCATGAGCGGATACATATTTGAATGTATTTAGAAAAATAAACAAATAGGGGTTCCGCGCACATT
TCCCCGAAAAGTGCCACCTGACGTCTAAGAAACCATTATTATCATGACATTAACCTATAAAAATAGGCGT
ATCACGAGGCCCTTTCGTCTCGCGCGTTTCGGTGATGACGGTGAAAACCTCTGACACATGCAGCTCCCGG
AGACGGTCACAGCTTGTCTGTAAGCGGATGCCGGGAGCAGACAAGCCCGTCAGGGCGCGTCAGCGGGTGT
TGGCGGGTGTCGGGGCTGGCTTAACTATGCGGCATCAGAGCAGATTGTACTGAGAGTGCACCATATGCGG
TGTGAAATACCGCACAGATGCGTAAGGAGAAAATACCGCATCAGGCGCCATTCGCCATTCAGGCTGCGCA
ACTGTTGGGAAGGGCGATCGGTGCGGGCCTCTTCGCTATTACGCCAGCTGGCGAAAGGGGGATGTGCTGC
AAGGCGATTAAGTTGGGTAACGCCAGGGTTTTCCCAGTCACGACGTTGTAAAACGACGGCGCAAGGAATG
GTGCATGCAAGGAGATGGCGCCCAACAGTCCCCCGGCCACGGGGCCTGCCACCATACCCACGCCGAAACA
AGCGCTCATGAGCCCGAAGTGGCGAGCCCGATCTTCCCCATCGGTGATGTCGGCGATATAGGCGCCAGCA
ACCGCACCTGTGGCGCCGGTGATGCCGGCCACGATGCGTCCGGCGTAGAGGCGATTAGTCCAATTTGTTA
AAGACAGGATATCAGTGGTCCAGGCTCTAGTTTTGACTCAACAATATCACCAGCTGAAGCCTATAGAGTA
CGAGCCATAGATAAAATAAAAGATTTTATTTAGTCTCCAGAAAAAGGGGGGAATGAAAGACCCCACCTGT
AGGTTTGGCAAGCTAGCTTAAGTAACGCCATTTTGCAAGGCATGGAAAATACATAACTGAGAATAGAGAA
GTTCAGATCAAGGTTAGGAACAGAGAGACAGCAGAATATGGGCCAAACAGGATATCTGTGGTAAGCAGTT
CCTGCCCCGGCTCAGGGCCAAGAACAGATGGTCCCCAGATGCGGTCCCGCCCTCAGCAGTTTCTAGAGAA
CCATCAGATGTTTCCAGGGTGCCCCAAGGACCTGAAATGACCCTGTGCCTTATTTGAACTAACCAATCAG
TTCGCTTCTCGCTTCTGTTCGCGCGCTTCTGCTCCCCGAGCTCAATAAAAGAGCCCACAACCCCTCACTC
GGCGCGCCAGTCCTCCGATAGACTGCGTCGCCCGGGTACCCGTATTCCCAATAAAGCCTCTTGCTGTTTG
CATCCGAATCGTGGACTCGCTGATCCTTGGGAGGGTCTCCTCAGATTGATTGACTGCCCACCTCGGGGG
